>Addgene plasmid #224858 | pUBC(k)-AT5G63060-mKOk | addgene full sequence | sequence record 447320 | Addgene NGS Result
TACCCGACGAGTCAGTAATAAACGGCGTCAAAGTGGTTGCAGCCGGCACACACGAGTCGTGTTTATCAAC
TCAAAGCACAAATACTTTTCCTCAACCTAAAAATAAGGCAATTAGCCAAAAACAACTTTGCGTGTAAACA
ACGCTCAATACACGTGTCATTTTATTATTAGCTATTGCTTCACCGCCTTAGCTTTCTCGTGACCTAGTCG
TCCTCGTCTTTTCTTCTTCTTCTTCTATAAAACAATACCCAAAGAGCTCTTCTTCTTCACAATTCAGATT
TCAATTTCTCAAAATCTTAAAAACTTTCTCTCAATTCTCTCTACCGTGATCAAGGTAAATTTCTGTGTTC
CTTATTCTCTCAAAATCTTCGATTTTGTTTTCGTTCGATCCCAATTTCGTATATGTTCTTTGGTTTAGAT
TCTGTTAATCTTAGATCGAAGACGATTTTCTGGGTTTGATCGTTAGATATCATCTTAATTCTCGATTAGG
GTTTCATAGATATCATCCGATTTGTTCAAATAATTTGAGTTTTGTCGAATAATTACTCTTCGATTTGTGA
TTTCTATCTAGATCTGGTGTTAGTTTCTAGTTTGTGCGATCGAATTTGTAGATTAATCTGAGTTTTTCTG
ATTAACACTCGAGTGCGGGATCCTCTAGAGGGCCCATCACAAGTTTGTACAAAAAAGCAGGCTTCACCAT
GTCGATTCGTTTCAGCTCAACCATCGTTGCTGCTTCAGTCAATTTCAAAAGCTCGAAGAATTTGAACATT
AATCGATCTCGGAACTGCAGATTCTCTGTCCGAAGTTGCGTGTCTGAATCCCAACATGCGCACAAGCTAG
TTTTGGAAGTAAAAGAACGGCTTGCGAAAGATTGTACTAGTCTCCCACTTGGCAAATATGGAAGAGATGA
TGAGGATATGATCCTCTGGTTTTTGAAAGATCGCAGATTTTCTGTTGATGAAGCCATTGGAAAGCTAACT
AAAGCTATTAAATGGCGTCATGAGTTCAAGGTAGATGAGCTTTCTGAAGATTCTATTAAAGCAGCTACTG
ACACTGGAAAAGCCTATGTACATGGTTTTCTAGATGTTAAAGGTCGGCCAGTGGTTATTGTAGCTCCTGC
AAAGCACATCCCCGGGCTGCTTGATCCAATAGAAGATGAAAAGCTTTGTGTGTTCTTACTTGAAAAGGCT
TTAAGTAAGTTACCAGCAGGACAACACAAGATACTTGGGATATTTGATCTCCGTGGATTCGGATCTCAGA
ACGCAGATCTTAAGTTCTTGACTTTCCTGTTTGACGTATTTTACTATTACTATCCAAGCCGATTGGATGA
AGTCCTTTTTGTAGATGCTCCATTCATATTTCAGCCAATTTGGCAATTCACTAAACCGTTGGTGAAGCAA
TACGCTTCTCTGGTCAAGTTTTGCTCAGCAGAGACCGTCAGAAAGGAGTACTTTACTGAAGAAACATTAC
CATCAAATTTCCGGAGCCACCCAGCTTTCTTGTACAAAGTGGTGATGGGACGTCCGCGGAGATCTACGCG
TGTCGACTCGAGATATCCAACTAGTATGGTGAGCGTTATCAAGCCTGAGATGAAGATGAGGTACTACATG
GACGGAAGCGTGAACGGACACGAGTTCACTATTGAAGGCGAAGGTACTGGAAGGCCTTACGAGGGACATC
AAGAGATGACTCTCAGAGTGACCATGGCTGAAGGTGGACCTATGCCTTTCGCTTTCGATCTCGTGTCTCA
CGTGTTCTGCTACGGACACAGAGTGTTCACTAAGTACCCTGAAGAGATCCCGGACTACTTCAAGCAAGCT
TTCCCTGAGGGACTCTCTTGGGAGAGATCTTTGGAATTCGAGGACGGTGGATCCGCTTCTGTGTCTGCTC
ATATCTCTCTCAGGGGCAACACCTTCTACCACAAGAGCAAGTTTACCGGGGTGAACTTCCCTGCTGATGG
ACCGATCATGCAGAACCAGTCTGTTGATTGGGAGCCGTCTACTGAGAAGATCACCGCTTCTGATGGTGTG
CTCAAGGGTGATGTGACCATGTACCTTAAGCTCGAAGGTGGTGGAAACCACAAGTGCCAGTTCAAGACTA
CCTACAAGGCCGCCAAAGAAATCCTCGAGATGCCTGGTGATCACTACATCGGACATAGGCTCGTGAGAAA
GACCGAGGGAAACATCACTGAGCAGGTTGAGGATGCTGTGGCTCATTCTCAATTGTTATAAGCGGCCATG
CTAGAGTCCGCAAAAATCACCAGTCTCTCTCTACAAATCTATCTCTCTCTATTTTTCTCCAGAATAATGT
GTGAGTAGTTCCCAGATAAGGGAATTAGGGTTCTTATAGGGTTTCGCTCATGTGTTGAGCATATAAGAAA
CCCTTAGTATGTATTTGTATTTGTAAAATACTTCTATCAATAAAATTTCTAATTCCTAAAACCAAAATCC
AGTGACCTGCAGGCATGCAAGCTAGCTTACTAGTGATGCATATTCTATAGTGTCACCTAAATCTGCGGCC
GCACTAGTGATATCCCGCGGCCATGGCGGCCGGGAGCATGCGACGTCGGGCCCAATTCGCCCTATAGTGA
GTCGTATTACAATTCACTGGCCGTCGTTTTACAACGTCGTGACTGGGAAAACCCTGGCGTTACCCAACTT
AATCGCCTTGCAGCACATCCCCCTTTCGCCAGCTGGCGTAATAGCGAAGAGGCCCGCACCGATCGCCCTT
CCCAACAGTTGCGCAGCCTGAATGGCGAATGGAAATTGTAAGCGTTAATGGGTTTCTGGAGTTTAATGAG
CTAAGCACATACGTCAGAAACCATTATTGCGCGTTCAAAAGTCGCCTAAGGTCACTATCAGCTAGCAAAT
ATTTCTTGTCAAAAATGCTCCACTGACGTTCCATAAATTCCCCTCGGTATCCAATTAGAGTCTCATATTC
ACTCTCAATCCAAATAATCTGCAATGGCAATTACCTTATCCGCAACTTCTTTACCTATTTCCGCCCGGAT
CCGGGCAGGTTCTCCGGCCGCTTGGGTGGAGAGGCTATTCGGCTATGACTGGGCACAACAGACAATCGGC
TGCTCTGATGCCGCCGTGTTCCGGCTGTCAGCGCAGGGGCGCCCGGTTCTTTTTGTCAAGACCGACCTGT
CCGGTGCCCTGAATGAACTGCAGGACGAGGCAGCGCGGCTATCGTGGCTGGCCACGACGGGCGTTCCTTG
CGCAGCTGTGCTCGACGTTGTCACTGAAGCGGGAAGGGACTGGCTGCTATTGGGCGAAGTGCCGGGGCAG
GATCTCCTGTCATCTCACCTTGCTCCTGCCGAGAAAGTATCCATCATGGCTGATGCAATGCGGCGGCTGC
ATACGCTTGATCCGGCTACCTGCCCATTCGACCACCAAGCGAAACATCGCATCGAGCGAGCACGTACTCG
GATGGAAGCCGGTCTTGTCGATCAGGATGATCTGGACGAAGAGCATCAGGGGCTCGCGCCAGCCGAACTG
TTCGCCAGGCTCAAGGCGCGCATGCCCGACGGCGAGGATCTCGTCGTGACCCATGGCGATGCCTGCTTGC
CGAATATCATGGTGGAAAATGGCCGCTTTTCTGGATTCATCGACTGTGGCCGGCTGGGTGTGGCGGACCG
CTATCAGGACATAGCGTTGGCTACCCGTGATATTGCTGAAGAGCTTGGCGGCGAATGGGCTGACCGCTTC
CTCGTGCTTTACGGTATCGCCGCTCCCGATTCGCAGCGCATCGCCTTCTATCGCCTTCTTGACGAGTTCT
TCTGAGCGGGACTCTGGGGTTCGAAATGACCGACCAAGCGACGCCCAACCTGCCATCACGAGATTTCGAT
TCCACCGCCGCCTTCTATGAAAGGTTGGGCTTCGGAATCGTTTTCCGGGACGCCGGCTGGATGATCCTCC
AGCGCGGGGATCTCATGCTGGAGTTCTTCGCCCACCCCGATCCAACACTTACGTTTGCAACGTCCAAGAG
CAAATAGACCACGAACGCCGGAAGGTTGCCGCAGCGTGTGGATTGCGTCTCAATTCTCTCTTGCAGGAAT
GCAATGATGAATATGATACTGACTATGAAACTTTGAGGGAATACTGCCTAGCACCGTCACCTCATAACGT
GCATCATGCATGCCCTGACAACATGGAACATCGCTATTTTTCTGAAGAATTATGCTCGTTGGAGGATGTC
GCGGCAATTGCAGCTATTGCCAAAATCGAAATACCCCTCACGCATGCATTCATCAATATTATTCATGCGG
GGAAAGGCAAGATTAATCCAACTGGCAAATCATCCAGCGTGATTGGTAACTTCAGTTCCAGCGACTTGAT
TCGTTTTGGTGCTACCCACGTTTTCAATAAGGACGAGATGGTGGAGTAAAGAAGGAGTGCGTCGAAGCAG
ATCGTTCAAACATTTGGCAATAAAGTTTCTTAAGATTGAATCCTGTTGCCGGTCTTGCGATGATTATCAT
ATAATTTCTGTTGAATTACGTTAAGCATGTAATAATTAACATGTAATGCATGACGTTATTTATGAGATGG
GTTTTTATGATTAGAGTCCCGCAATTATACATTTAATACGCGATAGAAAACAAAATATAGCGCGCAAACT
AGGATAAATTATCGCGCGCGGTGTCATCTATGTTACTAGATCGACCGGCATGCAAGCTGATAATTCAATT
CGGCGTTAATTCAGTACATTAAAAACGTCCGCAATGTGTTATTAAGTTGTCTAAGCGTCAATTTGTTTAC
ACCACAATATATCCTGCCACCAGCCAGCCAACAGCTCCCCGACCGGCAGCTCGGCACAAAATCACCACTC
GATACAGGCAGCCCATCAGTCCGGGACGGCGTCAGCGGGAGAGCCGTTGTAAGGCGGCAGACTTTGCTCA
TGTTACCGATGCTATTCGGAAGAACGGCAACTAAGCTGCCGGGTTTGAAACACGGATGATCTCGCGGAGG
GTAGCATGTTGATTGTAACGATGACAGAGCGTTGCTGCCTGTGATCAATTCGGGCACGAACCCAGTGGAC
ATAAGCCTGTTCGGTTCGTAAGCTGTAATGCAAGTAGCGTATGCGCTCACGCAACTGGTCCAGAACCTTG
ACCGAACGCAGCGGTGGTAACGGCGCAGTGGCGGTTTTCATGGCTTGTTATGACTGTTTTTTTGGGGTAC
AGTCTATGCCTCGGGCATCCAAGCAGCAAGCGCGTTACGCCGTGGGTCGATGTTTGATGTTATGGAGCAG
CAACGATGTTACGCAGCAGGGCAGTCGCCCTAAAACAAAGTTAAACATCATGGGGGAAGCGGTGATCGCC
GAAGTATCGACTCAACTATCAGAGGTAGTTGGCGTCATCGAGCGCCATCTCGAACCGACGTTGCTGGCCG
TACATTTGTACGGCTCCGCAGTGGATGGCGGCCTGAAGCCACACAGTGATATTGATTTGCTGGTTACGGT
GACCGTAAGGCTTGATGAAACAACGCGGCGAGCTTTGATCAACGACCTTTTGGAAACTTCGGCTTCCCCT
GGAGAGAGCGAGATTCTCCGCGCTGTAGAAGTCACCATTGTTGTGCACGACGACATCATTCCGTGGCGTT
ATCCAGCTAAGCGCGAACTGCAATTTGGAGAATGGCAGCGCAATGACATTCTTGCAGGTATCTTCGAGCC
AGCCACGATCGACATTGATCTGGCTATCTTGCTGACAAAAGCAAGAGAACATAGCGTTGCCTTGGTAGGT
CCAGCGGCGGAGGAACTCTTTGATCCGGTTCCTGAACAGGATCTATTTGAGGCGCTAAATGAAACCTTAA
CGCTATGGAACTCGCCGCCCGACTGGGCTGGCGATGAGCGAAATGTAGTGCTTACGTTGTCCCGCATTTG
GTACAGCGCAGTAACCGGCAAAATCGCGCCGAAGGATGTCGCTGCCGACTGGGCAATGGAGCGCCTGCCG
GCCCAGTATCAGCCCGTCATACTTGAAGCTAGACAGGCTTATCTTGGACAAGAAGAAGATCGCTTGGCCT
CGCGCGCAGATCAGTTGGAAGAATTTGTCCACTACGTGAAAGGCGAGATCACCAAGGTAGTCGGCAAATA
ATGTCTAGCTAGAAATTCGTTCAAGCCGACGCCGCTTCGCGGCGCGGCTTAACTCAAGCGTTAGATGCAC
TAAGCACATAATTGCTCACAGCCAAACTATCAGGTCAAGTCTGCTTTTATTATTTTTAAGCGTGCATAAT
AAGCCCTACACAAATTGGGAGATATATCATGCATGACCAAAATCCCTTAACGTGAGTTTTCGTTCCACTG
AGCGTCAGACCCCGTAGAAAAGATCAAAGGATCTTCTTGAGATCCTTTTTTTCTGCGCGTAATCTGCTGC
TTGCAAACAAAAAAACCACCGCTACCAGCGGTGGTTTGTTTGCCGGATCAAGAGCTACCAACTCTTTTTC
CGAAGGTAACTGGCTTCAGCAGAGCGCAGATACCAAATACTGTCCTTCTAGTGTAGCCGTAGTTAGGCCA
CCACTTCAAGAACTCTGTAGCACCGCCTACATACCTCGCTCTGCTAATCCTGTTACCAGTGGCTGCTGCC
AGTGGCGATAAGTCGTGTCTTACCGGGTTGGACTCAAGACGATAGTTACCGGATAAGGCGCAGCGGTCGG
GCTGAACGGGGGGTTCGTGCACACAGCCCAGCTTGGAGCGAACGACCTACACCGAACTGAGATACCTACA
GCGTGAGCTATGAGAAAGCGCCACGCTTCCCGAAGGGAGAAAGGCGGACAGGTATCCGGTAAGCGGCAGG
GTCGGAACAGGAGAGCGCACGAGGGAGCTTCCAGGGGGAAACGCCTGGTATCTTTATAGTCCTGTCGGGT
TTCGCCACCTCTGACTTGAGCGTCGATTTTTGTGATGCTCGTCAGGGGGGCGGAGCCTATGGAAAAACGC
CAGCAACGCGGCCTTTTTACGGTTCCTGGCCTTTTGCTGGCCTTTTGCTCACATGTTCTTTCCTGCGTTA
TCCCCTGATTCTGTGGATAACCGTATTACCGCCTTTGAGTGAGCTGATACCGCTCGCCGCAGCCGAACGA
CCGAGCGCAGCGAGTCAGTGAGCGAGGAAGCGGAAGAGCGCCTGATGCGGTATTTTCTCCTTACGCATCT
GTGCGGTATTTCACACCGCATATGGTGCACTCTCAGTACAATCTGCTCTGATGCCGCATAGTTAAGCCAG
TATACACTCCGCTATCGCTACGTGACTGGGTCATGGCTGCGCCCCGACACCCGCCAACACCCGCTGACGC
GCCCTGACGGGCTTGTCTGCTCCCGGCATCCGCTTACAGACAAGCTGTGACCGTCTCCGGGAGCTGCATG
TGTCAGAGGTTTTCACCGTCATCACCGAAACGCGCGAGGCAGGGTGCCTTGATGTGGGCGCCGGCGGTCG
AGTGGCGACGGCGCGGCTTGTCCGCGCCCTGGTAGATTGCCTGGCCGTAGGCCAGCCATTTTTGAGCGGC
CAGCGGCCGCGATAGGCCGACGCGAAGCGGCGGGGCGTAGGGAGCGCAGCGACCGAAGGGTAGGCGCTTT
TTGCAGCTCTTCGGCTGTGCGCTGGCCAGACAGTTATGCACAGGCCAGGCGGGTTTTAAGAGTTTTAATA
AGTTTTAAAGAGTTTTAGGCGGAAAAATCGCCTTTTTTCTCTTTTATATCAGTCACTTACATGTGTGACC
GGTTCCCAATGTACGGCTTTGGGTTCCCAATGTACGGGTTCCGGTTCCCAATGTACGGCTTTGGGTTCCC
AATGTACGTGCTATCCACAGGAAAGAGACCTTTTCGACCTTTTTCCCCTGCTAGGGCAATTTGCCCTAGC
ATCTGCTCCGTACATTAGGAACCGGCGGATGCTTCGCCCTCGATCAGGTTGCGGTAGCGCATGACTAGGA
TCGGGCCAGCCTGCCCCGCCTCCTCCTTCAAATCGTACTCCGGCAGGTCATTTGACCCGATCAGCTTGCG
CACGGTGAAACAGAACTTCTTGAACTCTCCGGCGCTGCCACTGCGTTCGTAGATCGTCTTGAACAACCAT
CTGGCTTCTGCCTTGCCTGCGGCGCGGCGTGCCAGGCGGTAGAGAAAACGGCCGATGCCGGGATCGATCA
AAAAGTAATCGGGGTGAACCGTCAGCACGTCCGGGTTCTTGCCTTCTGTGATCTCGCGGTACATCCAATC
AGCTAGCTCGATCTCGATGTACTCCGGCCGCCCGGTTTCGCTCTTTACGATCTTGTAGCGGCTAATCAAG
GCTTCACCCTCGGATACCGTCACCAGGCGGCCGTTCTTGGCCTTCTTCGTACGCTGCATGGCAACGTGCG
TGGTGTTTAACCGAATGCAGGTTTCTACCAGGTCGTCTTTCTGCTTTCCGCCATCGGCTCGCCGGCAGAA
CTTGAGTACGTCCGCAACGTGTGGACGGAACACGCGGCCGGGCTTGTCTCCCTTCCCTTCCCGGTATCGG
TTCATGGATTCGGTTAGATGGGAAACCGCCATCAGTACCAGGTCGTAATCCCACACACTGGCCATGCCGG
CCGGCCCTGCGGAAACCTCTACGTGCCCGTCTGGAAGCTCGTAGCGGATCACCTCGCCAGCTCGTCGGTC
ACGCTTCGACAGACGGAAAACGGCCACGTCCATGATGCTGCGACTATCGCGGGTGCCCACGTCATAGAGC
ATCGGAACGAAAAAATCTGGTTGCTCGTCGCCCTTGGGCGGCTTCCTAATCGACGGCGCACCGGCTGCCG
GCGGTTGCCGGGATTCTTTGCGGATTCGATCAGCGGCCGCTTGCCACGATTCACCGGGGCGTGCTTCTGC
CTCGATGCGTTGCCGCTGGGCGGCCTGCGCGGCCTTCAACTTCTCCACCAGGTCATCACCCAGCGCCGCG
CCGATTTGTACCGGGCCGGATGGTTTGCGACCGCTCACGCCGATTCCTCGGGCTTGGGGGTTCCAGTGCC
ATTGCAGGGCCGGCAGACAACCCAGCCGCTTACGCCTGGCCAACCGCCCGTTCCTCCACACATGGGGCAT
TCCACGGCGTCGGTGCCTGGTTGTTCTTGATTTTCCATGCCGCCTCCTTTAGCCGCTAAAATTCATCTAC
TCATTTATTCATTTGCTCATTTACTCTGGTAGCTGCGCGATGTATTCAGATAGCAGCTCGGTAATGGTCT
TGCCTTGGCGTACCGCGTACATCTTCAGCTTGGTGTGATCCTCCGCCGGCAACTGAAAGTTGACCCGCTT
CATGGCTGGCGTGTCTGCCAGGCTGGCCAACGTTGCAGCCTTGCTGCTGCGTGCGCTCGGACGGCCGGCA
CTTAGCGTGTTTGTGCTTTTGCTCATTTTCTCTTTACCTCATTAACTCAAATGAGTTTTGATTTAATTTC
AGCGGCCAGCGCCTGGACCTCGCGGGCAGCGTCGCCCTCGGGTTCTGATTCAAGAACGGTTGTGCCGGCG
GCGGCAGTGCCTGGGTAGCTCACGCGCTGCGTGATACGGGACTCAAGAATGGGCAGCTCGTACCCGGCCA
GCGCCTCGGCAACCTCACCGCCGATGCGCGTGCCTTTGATCGCCCGCGACACGACAAAGGCCGCTTGTAG
CCTTCCATCCGTGACCTCAATGCGCTGCTTAACCAGCTCCACCAGGTCGGCGGTGGCCCATATGTCGTAA
GGGCTTGGCTGCACCGGAATCAGCACGAAGTCGGCTGCCTTGATCGCGGACACAGCCAAGTCCGCCGCCT
GGGGCGCTCCGTCGATCACTACGAAGTCGCGCCGGCCGATGGCCTTCACGTCGCGGTCAATCGTCGGGCG
GTCGATGCCGACAACGGTTAGCGGTTGATCTTCCCGCACGGCCGCCCAATCGCGGGCACTGCCCTGGGGA
TCGGAATCGACTAACAGAACATCGGCCCCGGCGAGTTGCAGGGCGCGGGCTAGATGGGTTGCGATGGTCG
TCTTGCCTGACCCGCCTTTCTGGTTAAGTACAGCGATAACCTTCATGCGTTCCCCTTGCGTATTTGTTTA
TTTACTCATCGCATCATATACGCAGCGACCGCATGACGCAAGCTGTTTTACTCAAATACACATCACCTTT
TTAGACGGCGGCGCTCGGTTTCTTCAGCGGCCAAGCTGGCCGGCCAGGCCGCCAGCTTGGCATCAGACAA
ACCGGCCAGGATTTCATGCAGCCGCACGGTTGAGACGTGCGCGGGCGGCTCGAACACGTACCCGGCCGCG
ATCATCTCCGCCTCGATCTCTTCGGTAATGAAAAACGGTTCGTCCTGGCCGTCCTGGTGCGGTTTCATGC
TTGTTCCTCTTGGCGTTCATTCTCGGCGGCCGCCAGGGCGTCGGCCTCGGTCAATGCGTCCTCACGGAAG
GCACCGCGCCGCCTGGCCTCGGTGGGCGTCACTTCCTCGCTGCGCTCAAGTGCGCGGTACAGGGTCGAGC
GATGCACGCCAAGCAGTGCAGCCGCCTCTTTCACGGTGCGGCCTTCCTGGTCGATCAGCTCGCGGGCGTG
CGCGATCTGTGCCGGGGTGAGGGTAGGGCGGGGGCCAAACTTCACGCCTCGGGCCTTGGCGGCCTCGCGC
CCGCTCCGGGTGCGGTCGATGATTAGGGAACGCTCGAACTCGGCAATGCCGGCGAACACGGTCAACACCA
TGCGGCCGGCCGGCGTGGTGGTGTCGGCCCACGGCTCTGCCAGGCTACGCAGGCCCGCGCCGGCCTCCTG
GATGCGCTCGGCAATGTCCAGTAGGTCGCGGGTGCTGCGGGCCAGGCGGTCTAGCCTGGTCACTGTCACA
ACGTCGCCAGGGCGTAGGTGGTCAAGCATCCTGGCCAGCTCCGGGCGGTCGCGCCTGGTGCCGGTGATCT
TCTCGGAAAACAGCTTGGTGCAGCCGGCCGCGTGCAGTTCGGCCCGTTGGTTGGTCAAGTCCTGGTCGTC
GGTGCTGACGCGGGCATAGCCCAGCAGGCCAGCGGCGGCGCTCTTGTTCATGGCGTAATGTCTCCGGTTC
TAGTCGCAAGTATTCTACTTTATGCGACTAAAACACGCGACAAGAAAACGCCAGGAAAAGGGCAGGGCGG
CAGCCTGTCGCGTAACTTAGGACTTGTGCGACATGTCGTTTTCAGAAGACGGCTGCACTGAACGTCAGAA
GCCGACTGCACTATAGCAGCGGAGGGGTTGGATCAAAGTACTTTAAAGTACTTTAAAGTACTTTAAAGTA
CTTTGATCCCGAGGGGAACCCTGTGGTTGGCATGCACATACAAATGGACGAACGGATAAACCTTTTCACG
CCCTTTTAAATATCCGATTATTCTAATAAACGCTCTTTTCTCTTAGGTTTACCCGCCAATATATCCTGTC
AAACACTGATAGTTTAAACTGAAGGCGGGAAACGACAATCTGATCCAAGCTCAAGCTGCTCTAGCCAATA
CGCAAACCGCCTCTCCCCGCGCGTTGGCCGATTCATTAATGCAGCTGGCACGACAGGTTTCCCGACTGGA
AAGCGGGCAGTGAGCGCAACGCAATTAATGTGAGTTAGCTCACTCATTAGGCACCCCAGGCTTTACACTT
TATGCTTCCGGCTCGTATGTTGTGTGGAATTGTGAGCGGATAACAATTTCACACAGGAAACAGCTATGAC
ATGATTACGAATTCGAGCTCGG
Features (pLannotate 1.2.2; 30 found; start..end, strand, type, name):
    669..693     +  protein_bind   attB1: mutant version of attB; recombination site for the Gateway® BP reaction BP Clonase™
   1489..1513    -  protein_bind   attB2: mutant version of attB; recombination site for the Gateway® BP reaction BP Clonase™
   1566..2219    +  CDS            mKO&kappa;: mKO&kappa; is a basic (constitutively fluorescent) orange fluorescent protein published in 2008, derived from Verrillofungia concinna. It has low acid sensitivity.
   2294..2453    +  polyA_signal   CaMV poly(A) signal (fragment): cauliflower mosaic virus polyadenylation signal
   2454..2473    +  misc_feature   MCS (fragment): pUC18/19 multiple cloning site
   2494..2512    -  promoter       SP6 promoter: promoter for bacteriophage SP6 RNA polymerase
   2581..2599    -  promoter       T7 promoter: promoter for bacteriophage T7 RNA polymerase
   2602..2759    +  CDS            lacZα (fragment): LacZα fragment of β-galactosidase; lacZ fragment
   2780..2963    +  promoter       NOS promoter: nopaline synthase promoter NOS promoter
   2964..3785    +  CDS            KanR: fusion between an N-terminal peptide of nopaline synthase and Tn5 aminoglycoside phosphotransferase; nos-nptII; confers resistance to kanamycin
   3806..3964    +  CDS            ble (fragment): BLE_KLEPN - Experimental evidence at protein level: Swiss-Prot protein existence level 1. Binding protein with a strong affinity to the bleomycin family of antibiotics. Binds to CL990; an antimitotic-antibiotic compound. From Klebsiella pneumoniae.
   3961..4386    +  CDS            nos (fragment): DHNO_AGRT7 - Protein inferred from homology: Swiss-Prot protein existence level 3. From Agrobacterium tumefaciens (strain T37).
   4410..4662    +  terminator     NOS terminator: nopaline synthase terminator and poly(A) signal
   4755..4779    -  misc_feature   LB T-DNA repeat: left border repeat from nopaline C58 T-DNA
   5038..5061    +  promoter       Pc promoter (fragment): intI1 (promoter lies within the coding sequence); class 1 integron promoter
   5237..5293    +  CDS            GmR (fragment): gentamycin acetyltransferase; aacC1; confers resistance to gentamycin
   5304..6091    +  CDS            SmR (fragment): aminoglycoside adenylyltransferase (Murphy, 1985); aadA; confers resistance to spectinomycin and streptomycin
   6337..6925    +  rep_origin     ori: high-copy-number ColE1/pMB1/pBR322/pUC origin of replication
   7111..7251    -  misc_feature   bom: basis of mobility region from pBR322
   7353..7392    -  CDS            rop (fragment): Rop protein, which maintains plasmids at low copy number; rop
   7595..7789    -  rep_origin     pVS1 oriV: origin of replication for the Pseudomonas plasmid pVS1 (Heeb et al., 2000)
   7855..8928    -  CDS            pVS1 RepA: replication protein from the Pseudomonas plasmid pVS1 (Heeb et al., 2000)
   9357..9986    -  CDS            pVS1 StaA: stability protein from the Pseudomonas plasmid pVS1 (Heeb et al., 2000)
  10546..10947   -  CDS            Y4CG_SINFN (fragment): Protein inferred from homology: Swiss-Prot protein existence level 3. From Sinorhizobium fredii (strain NBRC 101917 / NGR234).
  11317..11341   -  misc_feature   RB T-DNA repeat: right border repeat from nopaline C58 T-DNA
  11405..11493   +  CDS            lacI (fragment): lac repressor; lacI; The lac repressor binds to the lac operator to inhibit transcription in E. coli. This inhibition can be relieved by adding lactose or isopropyl-β-D-thiogalactopyranoside (IPTG).
  11506..11527   +  protein_bind   CAP binding site: CAP binding activates transcription in the presence of cAMP. E. coli catabolite activator protein
  11542..11572   +  promoter       lac promoter: promoter for the E. coli lac operon
  11576..11598   +  protein_bind   lac operator (fragment): The lac repressor binds to the lac operator to inhibit transcription in E. coli. This inhibition can be relieved by adding lactose or isopropyl-β-D-thiogalactopyranoside (IPTG). lac repressor encoded by lacI
  11629..6       +  misc_feature   MCS (fragment) (across the origin): pUC18/19 multiple cloning site
