[The description below was written by a language model from this plasmid's Addgene catalogue record and pLannotate feature annotations shown in this document.]
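Description:
pUBC(k)-AT5G63060-mKOk is a plant expression plasmid built by Gateway cloning into the pUBC(k)-DEST-mKOk destination backbone. Its feature table shows the layout of a T-DNA binary vector. Nopaline-type left and right border repeats bracket the plant-directed cassettes. The backbone outside the borders carries a high-copy ColE1/pUC-type origin with a pBR322 bom site for propagation in E. coli. It also carries the pVS1 origin with its RepA replication and StaA stability genes, a replicon commonly used to maintain binary vectors in Agrobacterium. Bacterial selection is by spectinomycin through an aadA (SmR) gene. Short fragments of other resistance genes and of lac elements are annotated but appear to be cloning remnants.

The payload is the coding sequence of Arabidopsis thaliana AT5G63060.1, which lies between the attB1 and attB2 sites left by the Gateway recombination. It is followed directly by mKOκ, a constitutively fluorescent orange protein. This arrangement is consistent with a C-terminal fluorescent fusion, and the cassette ends in a CaMV polyadenylation signal. The promoter driving the fusion is not annotated in the feature table or stated in the record. About 660 nt upstream of attB1 carry no annotation, and the "UBC" in the backbone name may refer to the promoter, but this is not confirmed. Also within the T-DNA is a nos promoter–nptII–nos terminator cassette, which confers kanamycin resistance for selecting transformed plant cells.

The stated purpose is expression of mKOκ-tagged AT5G63060.1 in plants. The associated work concerns proteins enriched at the interface between the chloroplast envelope and the thylakoid, so the likely use is imaging the protein's subcellular localisation.
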