Addgene plasmid #224858: pUBC(k)-AT5G63060-mKOk
Purpose: Plasmid for expression of AT5G63060.1 coding sequence tagged with mKOk in plants
Depositing lab: Rebecca Roston. Depositing organization: University of Nebraska at Lincoln. Publication: Lipid Metabolism and Contact Site Homologs Are Enriched at the Chloroplast Envelope-Thylakoid Interface. LaBrant EW, Smith CN, Torres-Gerena AD, Ishimwe J, Huang F, Tullis A, Litterer L, Modi B, Naldrett MJ, Altartouri B, Roston RL. bioRxiv 2025.06.20.660776; doi: https://doi.org/10.1101/2025.06.20.660776.
Backbone
  Vector backbone: pUBC(k)-DEST-mKOk
  Vector type: Plant Expression
Growth in bacteria
  Bacterial resistance: Spectinomycin, 50 μg/mL
  Growth temperature: 37°C
  Growth strain: DH5alpha
  Copy number: High Copy
Gene/Insert
  Gene/Insert name: AT5G63060.1
  Species: A. thaliana (mustard weed)
  Entrez Gene: AT5G63060 (a.k.a. AT5G63060, MDC12.2, MDC12_2)
  Cloning method: Gateway Cloning
Terms and licenses: Academic/Nonprofit Terms; Industry Terms: Not Available to Industry
Depositor comments: Please visit https://doi.org/10.1101/2025.06.20.660776 for bioRxiv preprint.
How to cite: pUBC(k)-AT5G63060-mKOk was a gift from Rebecca Roston (Addgene plasmid # 224858 ; http://n2t.net/addgene:224858 ; RRID:Addgene_224858)
